Addgene plasmid #220190: pSpyB-GFP
Purpose: sgRNA expression vector - pBG35 promoter with GFP in sgRNA site
Depositing lab: Larry Halverson. Depositing organization: Iowa State University. Publication: Optimized CRISPR Interference System for Investigating Pseudomonas alloputida Genes Involved in Rhizosphere Microbiome Assembly. Roghair Stroud MN, Vang DX, Halverson LJ. ACS Synth Biol. 2024 Aug 20. doi: 10.1021/acssynbio.4c00312. PubMed 39163848.
Backbone
  Vector backbone: pSpyB
  Vector type: Bacterial Expression, CRISPR
Growth in bacteria
  Bacterial resistance: Kanamycin, 50 μg/mL
  Growth temperature: 37°C
  Growth strain: DH5alpha
  Copy number: High Copy
Gene/Insert
  Gene/Insert name: pBG35 promoter with GFP in sgRNA site (alt names: msfGFP; GFP)
  gRNA/shRNA sequence: Unspecified
  Species: Synthetic
  Insert size (bp): 729
  Mutation: monomeric superfolder green fluorescent protein
  Promoter: pBG35
  Cloning method: Restriction Enzyme; 5′ cloning site Unknown (unknown if destroyed)
Terms and licenses: Academic/Nonprofit Terms; Industry Terms: Not Available to Industry
How to cite: pSpyB-GFP was a gift from Larry Halverson (Addgene plasmid # 220190 ; http://n2t.net/addgene:220190 ; RRID:Addgene_220190)
