[The description below was written by a language model from this plasmid's Addgene catalogue record and pLannotate feature annotations shown in this document.]
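Description:
pSpyB-GFP is a 4,033-nt bacterial sgRNA expression vector built on the pSpyB backbone as part of a CRISPR interference toolkit optimized for Pseudomonas alloputida. It replicates through the broad-host-range pBBR1 system, with the pBBR1 oriV and its required Rep protein both annotated. This allows maintenance in E. coli cloning strains as well as in Pseudomonas and other Gram-negative hosts. An incP oriT is also present, so the plasmid can be mobilized by conjugation from a donor that supplies the transfer functions. Selection is with kanamycin, conferred by the aphA1 (nptI) aminoglycoside phosphotransferase gene. The catalogue lists the plasmid as high copy.

The payload is a guide RNA cassette driven by the synthetic pBG35 promoter, which the catalogue entry names but the feature table does not annotate. In place of a targeting spacer, the cassette carries a monomeric superfolder GFP coding sequence, and no guide sequence is specified for this construct. The GFP sits immediately upstream of the Streptococcus pyogenes Cas9 gRNA scaffold, which is followed by an rrnB T1 terminator. A second rrnB T1 terminator in the opposite orientation lies upstream of the cassette, and a lambda t0 terminator lies downstream, past remnants of a pUC-type multiple cloning site and lacZα; together these insulate the cassette from read-through transcription. The arrangement suggests two uses: GFP can report pBG35 promoter activity, and it may serve as a fluorescent placeholder whose loss marks clones that have received a spacer, although the record does not state this and lists the cloning sites as unknown. No Cas9 or dCas9 gene is annotated on this plasmid, so the nuclease component for CRISPRi must be supplied separately.
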