Features (pLannotate 1.2.2; 11 found; start..end, strand, type, name):
     56..142     -  terminator     rrnB T1 terminator: Escherichia coli rrnB; transcription terminator T1 from the E. coli rrnB gene
    281..988     +  CDS            Superfolder GFP: Superfolder GFP is a basic (constitutively fluorescent) green fluorescent protein published in 2005, derived from Aequorea victoria. It is reported to be a very rapidly-maturing weak dimer.
   1000..1075    +  misc_RNA       gRNA scaffold: guide RNA scaffold for the Streptococcus pyogenes CRISPR/Cas9 system
   1077..1120    +  terminator     rrnB T1 terminator: Escherichia coli rrnB; transcription terminator T1 from the E. coli rrnB gene
   1126..1170    +  misc_feature   MCS (fragment): pUC18/19 multiple cloning site
   1178..1202    +  CDS            lacZα (fragment): LacZα fragment of β-galactosidase; lacZ fragment
   1213..1307    +  terminator     lambda t0 terminator: transcription terminator from phage lambda
   1439..2251    +  CDS            aphA1: KKA1_ECOLX - Also known as nptI. Protein inferred from homology: Swiss-Prot protein existence level 3. Resistance to kanamycin and structurally-related aminoglycosides, including amikacin. From Escherichia coli.
   2421..2529    +  oriT           oriT: incP origin of transfer
   2540..3202    -  CDS            pBBR1 Rep: replication protein for the broad-host-range plasmid pBBR1 from Bordetella bronchiseptica
   3203..3974    -  rep_origin     pBBR1 oriV: replication origin of the broad-host-range plasmid pBBR1 from Bordetella bronchiseptica; requires the pBBR1 Rep protein for replication
>Addgene plasmid #220190 | pSpyB-GFP | addgene full sequence | sequence record 440437 | Addgene NGS Result
GAAGCCCGGAGAGCAAGCCCGTAGGGGGGGCGCGCCCAGCTGTCTAGGGCGGCGGATTTGTCCTACTCAG
GAGAGCGTTCACCGACAAACAACAGATAAAACGAAAGGCCCAGTCTTTCGACTGAGCCTTTCGTTTTATT
TGATGCCTTTAATTAATTTATTTGACATGCGTGATGTTTAGAATTATAATTTGGGGACCTAGGCCGCGGC
CGCGCGAATTCGAGCTCGGTCTCATCACTAGCTTATAGAAGGAGATATACATATGATCATGGGAATTCAT
AAAGGTGAAGAACTGTTCACCGGTGTTGTTCCGATCCTGGTTGAACTGGATGGTGATGTTAACGGCCACA
AATTCTCTGTTCGTGGTGAAGGTGAAGGTGATGCAACCAACGGTAAACTGACCCTGAAATTCATCTGCAC
TACCGGTAAACTGCCGGTTCCATGGCCGACTCTGGTGACTACCCTGACCTATGGTGTTCAGTGTTTTTCT
CGTTACCCGGATCACATGAAGCAGCATGATTTCTTCAAATCTGCAATGCCGGAAGGTTATGTACAGGAGC
GCACCATTTCTTTCAAAGACGATGGCACCTACAAAACCCGTGCAGAGGTTAAATTTGAAGGTGATACTCT
GGTGAACCGTATTGAACTGAAAGGCATTGATTTCAAAGAGGACGGCAACATCCTGGGCCACAAACTGGAA
TATAACTTCAACTCCCATAACGTTTACATCACCGCAGACAAACAGAAGAACGGTATCAAAGCTAACTTCA
AAATTCGCCATAACGTTGAAGACGGTAGCGTACAGCTGGCGGACCACTACCAGCAGAACACTCCGATCGG
TGATGGTCCGGTTCTGCTGCCGGATAACCACTACCTGTCCACCCAGTCTAAACTGTCCAAAGACCCGAAC
GAAAAGCGCGACCACATGGTGCTGCTGGAGTTCGTTACTGCAGCAGGTATCACGCACGGCATGGATGAAC
TCTACAAATAAGGGTCTCTGTTTTAGAGCTAGAAATAGCAAGTTAAAATAAGGCTAGTCCGTTATCAACT
TGAAAAAGTGGCACCGAGTCGGTGCTATAAAACGAAAGGCCCAGTCTTTCGACTGAGCCTTTCGTTTTAT
AACTAGGTACCCGGGGATCCTCTAGAGTCGACCTGCAGGCATGCAAGCTTGCGGCCGCGTCGTGACTGGG
AAAACCCTGGCGACTAGTCTTGGACTCCTGTTGATAGATCCAGTAATGACCTCAGAACTCCATCTGGATT
TGTTCAGAACGCTCGGTTGCCGCCGGGCGTTTTTTATTGGTGAGAATCCAGGGGTCCCCAATAATTACGA
TTTAAATTTGTGTCTCAAAATCTCTGATGTTACATTGCACAAGATAAAAATATATCATCATGAACAATAA
AACTGTCTGCTTACATAAACAGTAATACAAGGGGTGTTATGAGCCATATTCAGCGTGAAACGAGCTGTAG
CCGTCCGCGTCTGAACAGCAACATGGATGCGGATCTGTATGGCTATAAATGGGCGCGTGATAACGTGGGT
CAGAGCGGCGCGACCATTTATCGTCTGTATGGCAAACCGGATGCGCCGGAACTGTTTCTGAAACATGGCA
AAGGCAGCGTGGCGAACGATGTGACCGATGAAATGGTGCGTCTGAACTGGCTGACCGAATTTATGCCGCT
GCCGACCATTAAACATTTTATTCGCACCCCGGATGATGCGTGGCTGCTGACCACCGCGATTCCGGGCAAA
ACCGCGTTTCAGGTGCTGGAAGAATATCCGGATAGCGGCGAAAACATTGTGGATGCGCTGGCCGTGTTTC
TGCGTCGTCTGCATAGCATTCCGGTGTGCAACTGCCCGTTTAACAGCGATCGTGTGTTTCGTCTGGCCCA
GGCGCAGAGCCGTATGAACAACGGCCTGGTGGATGCGAGCGATTTTGATGATGAACGTAACGGCTGGCCG
GTGGAACAGGTGTGGAAAGAAATGCATAAACTGCTGCCGTTTAGCCCGGATAGCGTGGTGACCCACGGCG
ATTTTAGCCTGGATAACCTGATTTTCGATGAAGGCAAACTGATTGGCTGCATTGATGTGGGCCGTGTGGG
CATTGCGGATCGTTATCAGGATCTGGCCATTCTGTGGAACTGCCTGGGCGAATTTAGCCCGAGCCTGCAA
AAACGTCTGTTTCAGAAATATGGCATTGATAATCCGGATATGAACAAACTGCAATTTCATCTGATGCTGG
ATGAATTTTTCTAATAATTAATTGGACCGCGGTCCGCGCGTTGTCCTTTTCCGCTGCATAACCCTGCTTC
GGGGTCATTATAGCGATTTTTTCGGTATATCCATCCTTTTTCGCACGATATACAGGATTTTGCCAAAGGG
TTCGTGTAGACTTTCCTTGGTGTATCCAACGGCGTCAGCCGGGCAGGATAGGTGAAGTAGGCCCACCCGC
GAGCGGGTGTTCCTTCTTCACTGTCCCTTATTCGCACCTGGCGGTGCTCAACGGGAATCCTGCTCTGCGA
GGCTGGCCGTAGGCCGGCCCTACCGGCGCGGCAGCGTTACCCGTGTCGGCGGCTCCAACGGCTCGCCATC
GTCCAGAAAACACGGCTCATCGGGCATCGGCAGGCGCTGCTGCCCGCGCCGTTCCCATTCCTCCGTTTCG
GTCAAGGCTGGCAGGTCTGGTTCCATGCCCGGAATGCCGGGCTGGCTGGGCGGCTCCTCGCCGGGGCCGG
TCGGTAGTTGCTGCTCGCCCGGATACAGGGTCGGGATGCGGCGCAGGTCGCCATGCCCCAACAGCGATTC
GTCCTGGTCGTCGTGATCAACCACCACGGCGGCACTGAACACCGACAGGCGCAACTGGTCGCGGGGCTGG
CCCCACGCCACGCGGTCATTGACCACGTAGGCCGACACGGTGCCGGGGCCGTTGAGCTTCACGACGGAGA
TCCAGCGCTCGGCCACCAAGTCCTTGACTGCGTATTGGACCGTCCGCAAAGAACGTCCGATGAGCTTGGA
AAGTGTCTTCTGGCTGACCACCACGGCGTTCTGGTGGCCCATCTGCGCCACGAGGTGATGCAGCAGCATT
GCCGCCGTGGGTTTCCTCGCAATAAGCCCGGCCCACGCCTCATGCGCTTTGCGTTCCGTTTGCACCCAGT
GACCGGGCTTGTTCTTGGCTTGAATGCCGATTTCTCTGGACTGCGTGGCCATGCTTATCTCCATGCGGTA
GGGGTGCCGCACGGTTGCGGCACCATGCGCAATCAGCTGCAACTTTTCGGCAGCGCGACAACAATTATGC
GTTGCGTAAAAGTGGCAGTCAATTACAGATTTTCTTTAACCTACGCAATGAGCTATTGCGGGGGGTGCCG
CAATGAGCTGTTGCGTACCCCCCTTTTTTAAGTTGTTGATTTTTAAGTCTTTCGCATTTCGCCCTATATC
TAGTTCTTTGGTGCCCAAAGAAGGGCACCCCTGCGGGGTTCCCCCACGCCTTCGGCGCGGCTCCCCCTCC
GGCAAAAAGTGGCCCCTCCGGGGCTTGTTGATCGACTGCGCGGCCTTCGGCCTTGCCCAAGGTGGCGCTG
CCCCCTTGGAACCCCCGCACTCGCCGCCGTGAGGCTCGGGGGGCAGGCGGGCGGGCTTCGCCCTTCGACT
GCCCCCACTCGCATAGGCTTGGGTCGTTCCAGGCGCGTCAAGGCCAAGCCGCTGCGCGGTCGCTGCGCGA
GCCTTGACCCGCCTTCCACTTGGTGTCCAACCGGCAAGCGAAGCGCGCAGGCCGCAGGCCGGAGGCTTTT
CCCCAGAGAAAATTAAAAAAATTGATGGGGCAAGGCCGCAGGCCGCGCAGTTGGAGCCGGTGGGTATGTG
GTCGAAGGCTGGGTAGCCGGTGGGCAATCCCTGTGGTCAAGCTCGTGGGCAGGCGCAGCCTGTCCATCAG
CTTGTCCAGCAGGGTTGTCCACGGGCCGAGCGAAGCGAGCCAGCCGGTGGCCGCTCGCGGCCATCGTCCA
CATATCCACGGGCTGGCAAGGGAGCGCAGCGACCGCGCAGGGC
